Addgene plasmid #132208: pDONR221_SLC6A7
Purpose: Gateway entry clone with codon-optimized ORF sequence for subcloning into custom expression vectors
Depositing lab: RESOLUTE Consortium & Giulio Superti-Furga. Depositing organization: CeMM Research Center for Molecular Medicine. Publication: The RESOLUTE consortium: unlocking SLC transporters for drug discovery. Superti-Furga G, Lackner D, Wiedmer T, Ingles-Prieto A, Barbosa B, Girardi E, Goldmann U, Gurtl B, Klavins K, Klimek C, Lindinger S, Lineiro-Retes E, Muller AC, Onstein S, Redinger G, Reil D, Sedlyarov V, Wolf G, Crawford M, Everley R, ... Steppan CM. Nat Rev Drug Discov. 2020 Jul;19(7):429-430. doi: 10.1038/d41573-020-00056-6. PubMed 32265506.
Backbone
  Vector backbone: pDONR221
  Backbone manufacturer: Thermo Fisher Scientific
  Backbone size w/o insert (bp): 2550
  Vector type: Mammalian Expression
Growth in bacteria
  Bacterial resistance: Kanamycin, 50 μg/mL
  Growth temperature: 37°C
  Growth strain: Stbl3
  Copy number: High Copy
Gene/Insert
  Gene/Insert name: SLC6A7 (alt name: PROT)
  Species: H. sapiens (human)
  Insert size (bp): 1908
  Entrez Gene: SLC6A7 (a.k.a. PROT)
  Cloning method: Gateway Cloning
  Sequencing primers: 5′ M13-fwd; 3′ M13-rev
Terms and licenses: Academic/Nonprofit Terms; Industry Terms
Depositor comments: For more information on the full Resolute plasmid collection, please see www.addgene.org/depositor-collections/re-solute/. Please provide your feedback on this plasmid to the RESOLUTE consortium by filling out their RESOLUTE repository feedback form: https://forms.office.com/Pages/ResponsePage.aspx?id=0e05yklzmkS7rjFGQL4N7z4feCLQvEJAmVcOCM_u885UN1JJRko0Ukg4TVQwNTZLOUxPQVJWT1NHUCQlQCN0PWcu
How to cite: pDONR221_SLC6A7 was a gift from RESOLUTE Consortium & Giulio Superti-Furga (Addgene plasmid # 132208 ; http://n2t.net/addgene:132208 ; RRID:Addgene_132208)
