[The description below was written by a language model from this plasmid's Addgene catalogue record and pLannotate feature annotations shown in this document.]
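Description:
pDONR221_SLC6A7 is a Gateway entry clone built on the pDONR221 backbone and carrying a codon-optimized open reading frame for human SLC6A7, also known as PROT, the sodium-dependent high-affinity proline transporter that clears proline by reuptake into presynaptic terminals. The sequenced plasmid is about 4.5 kb. It replicates in E. coli from a high-copy ColE1/pUC-type origin and is selected with kanamycin through an aminoglycoside phosphotransferase (KanR) gene.

The 1,908 bp SLC6A7 coding sequence sits between attL1 and attL2, the recombination sites left after insertion into the donor vector. These sites allow directional, in-frame transfer of the ORF into any attR-containing destination vector through an LR Clonase reaction. Upstream of attL1 lie the rrnB T1 and T2 transcription terminators, which shield the insert from read-through transcription coming from the backbone. A T7 promoter lies just beyond attL2 and points back toward the insert. The short lacI and lacZα fragments in the annotation are backbone remnants rather than functional genes, and M13 forward and reverse priming sites flank the cassette for sequence verification.

Although the catalogue lists the vector type as mammalian expression, the feature table shows no eukaryotic promoter or polyadenylation signal, and no epitope tags or reporters are annotated. Expression therefore depends on the destination vector chosen by the user. The plasmid belongs to a consortium collection of solute carrier (SLC) transporter clones and serves as a source of the SLC6A7 ORF for subcloning into custom expression vectors to study this transporter.
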