Features (pLannotate 1.2.2; 10 found; start..end, strand, type, name):
    121..213     +  CDS            lacI (fragment): lac repressor; lacI; The lac repressor binds to the lac operator to inhibit transcription in E. coli. This inhibition can be relieved by adding lactose or isopropyl-β-D-thiogalactopyranoside (IPTG).
    268..295     -  terminator     rrnB T2 terminator: transcription terminator T2 from the E. coli rrnB gene
    427..470     +  terminator     rrnB T1 terminator: Escherichia coli rrnB; transcription terminator T1 from the E. coli rrnB gene
    517..553     -  CDS            lacZα (fragment): LacZα fragment of β-galactosidase; lacZ fragment
    569..668     +  protein_bind   attL1: mutant version of attL; recombination site for the Gateway® LR reaction LR Clonase™
    674..2581    +  CDS            SLC6A7: SC6A7_HUMAN - Also known as PROT. Experimental evidence at transcript level: Swiss-Prot protein existence level 2. Terminates the action of proline by its high affinity sodium- dependent reuptake into presynaptic terminals. From Homo sapiens (Human).
   2583..2682    -  protein_bind   attL2: mutant version of attL; recombination site for the Gateway® LR reaction LR Clonase™
   2700..2718    -  promoter       T7 promoter: promoter for bacteriophage T7 RNA polymerase
   2852..3661    +  CDS            KanR: aminoglycoside phosphotransferase; aph(3')-Ia; confers resistance to kanamycin in bacteria or G418 (Geneticin®) in eukaryotes
   3808..4396    +  rep_origin     ori: high-copy-number ColE1/pMB1/pBR322/pUC origin of replication
>Addgene plasmid #132208 | pDONR221_SLC6A7 | addgene full sequence | sequence record 261208 | Addgene NGS Result
CTTTCCTGCGTTATCCCCTGATTCTGTGGATAACCGTATTACCGCCTTTGAGTGAGCTGATACCGCTCGC
CGCAGCCGAACGACCGAGCGCAGCGAGTCAGTGAGCGAGGAAGCGGAAGAGCGCCCAATACGCAAACCGC
CTCTCCCCGCGCGTTGGCCGATTCATTAATGCAGCTGGCACGACAGGTTTCCCGACTGGAAAGCGGGCAG
TGAGCGCAACGCAATTAATACGCGTACCGCTAGCCAGGAAGAGTTTGTAGAAACGCAAAAAGGCCATCCG
TCAGGATGGCCTTCTGCTTAGTTTGATGCCTGGCAGTTTATGGCGGGCGTCCTGCCCGCCACCCTCCGGG
CCGTTGCTTCACAACGTTCAAATCCGCTCCCGGCGGATTTGTCCTACTCAGGAGAGCGTTCACCGACAAA
CAACAGATAAAACGAAAGGCCCAGTCTTCCGACTGAGCCTTTCGTTTTATTTGATGCCTGGCAGTTCCCT
ACTCTCGCGTTAACGCTAGCATGGATGTTTTCCCAGTCACGACGTTGTAAAACGACGGCCAGTCTTAAGC
TCGGGCCCCAAATAATGATTTTATTTTGACTGATAGTGACCTGTTCGTTGCAACACATTGATGAGCAATG
CTTTTTTATAATGCCAACTTTGTACAAAAAAGCAGGCTCCACCATGAAGAAGCTGCAGGGAGCACACCTG
AGGAAGCCTGTGACACCAGACCTGCTGATGACCCCTTCTGATCAGGGCGACGTGGATCTGGACGTGGATT
TTGCCGCCCACAGAGGCAACTGGACAGGCAAGCTGGACTTCCTGCTGAGCTGCATCGGCTACTGCGTGGG
CCTGGGCAACGTGTGGAGGTTCCCATACCGCGCCTATACCAATGGCGGCGGCGCCTTTCTGGTGCCCTAC
TTCCTGATGCTGGCCATCTGCGGCATCCCTCTGTTCTTTCTGGAGCTGTCTCTGGGACAGTTTAGCTCCC
TGGGACCACTGGCCGTGTGGAAGATCAGCCCTCTGTTCAAGGGAGCAGGAGCAGCAATGCTGCTGATCGT
GGGCCTGGTGGCCATCTACTATAACATGATCATCGCCTACGTGCTGTTTTATCTGTTCGCCAGCCTGACA
TCCGACCTGCCCTGGGAGCACTGCGGCAACTGGTGGAATACCGAGCTGTGCCTGGAGCACCGGGTGAGCA
AGGATGGCAACGGCGCCCTGCCTCTGAATCTGACCTGCACAGTGAGCCCATCCGAGGAGTACTGGTCCAG
ATATGTGCTGCACATCCAGGGAAGCCAGGGAATCGGATCCCCAGGCGAGATCAGATGGAATCTGTGCCTG
TGCCTGCTGCTGGCCTGGGTCATCGTGTTCCTGTGCATCCTGAAGGGCGTGAAGTCTAGCGGCAAGGTGG
TGTACTTTACCGCCACATTCCCCTATCTGATCCTGCTGATGCTGCTGGTGCGGGGAGTGACACTGCCAGG
AGCCTGGAAGGGCATCCAGTTTTACCTGACCCCCCAGTTCCACCACCTGCTGTCCTCTAAAGTGTGGATC
GAGGCCGCCCTGCAGATCTTTTATAGCCTGGGAGTGGGATTTGGAGGACTGCTGACATTCGCCTCCTACA
ACACCTTTCACCAGAATATCTATAGAGACACATTCATCGTGACCCTGGGCAATGCCATCACCTCCATCCT
GGCCGGCTTTGCCATCTTCTCTGTGCTGGGCTACATGAGCCAGGAGCTGGGCGTGCCTGTGGATCAGGTG
GCAAAGGCAGGACCAGGACTGGCCTTCGTGGTGTATCCCCAGGCCATGACAATGCTGCCCCTGTCTCCTT
TTTGGAGCTTCCTGTTCTTTTTCATGCTGCTGACCCTGGGCCTGGACTCCCAGTTTGCCTTCCTGGAGAC
CATCGTGACAGCCGTGACCGATGAGTTTCCATACTATCTGAGGCCCAAGAAGGCCGTGTTCAGCGGCCTG
ATCTGCGTGGCCATGTACCTGATGGGCCTGATCCTGACCACAGACGGCGGCATGTACTGGCTGGTGCTGC
TGGACGATTATTCTGCCAGCTTTGGCCTGATGGTGGTGGTCATCACCACATGCCTGGCCGTGACCAGGGT
GTACGGCATCCAGCGGTTCTGTAGAGATATCCACATGATGCTGGGCTTCAAGCCTGGCCTGTATTTTCGC
GCATGCTGGCTGTTCCTGTCCCCAGCCACCCTGCTGGCCCTGATGGTGTACTCTATCGTGAAGTATCAGC
CCTCCGAGTACGGCTCTTATAGGTTTCCACCTTGGGCAGAGCTGCTGGGAATCCTGATGGGACTGCTGAG
CTGTCTGATGATCCCTGCAGGAATGCTGGTGGCCGTGCTGAGGGAGGAGGGATCCCTGTGGGAGCGGCTG
CAGCAGGCCTCTAGACCTGCCATGGACTGGGGCCCAAGCCTGGAGGAGAACCGCACAGGAATGTACGTGG
CCACCCTGGCAGGATCCCAGTCTCCAAAGCCACTGATGGTGCACATGAGGAAGTATGGCGGCATCACATC
CTTCGAGAATACCGCCATCGAGGTGGATCGCGAGATCGCCGAGGAGGAGGAGTCTATGATGGACCCAGCT
TTCTTGTACAAAGTTGGCATTATAAGAAAGCATTGCTTATCAATTTGTTGCAACGAACAGGTCACTATCA
GTCAAAATAAAATCATTATTTGCCATCCAGCTGATATCCCCTATAGTGAGTCGTATTACATGGTCATAGC
TGTTTCCTGGCAGCTCTGGCCCGTGTCTCAAAATCTCTGATGTTACATTGCACAAGATAAAAATATATCA
TCATGAACAATAAAACTGTCTGCTTACATAAACAGTAATACAAGGGGTGTTATGAGCCATATTCAACGGG
AAACGTCGAGGCCGCGATTAAATTCCAACATGGATGCTGATTTATATGGGTATAAATGGGCTCGCGATAA
TGTCGGGCAATCAGGTGCGACAATCTATCGCTTGTATGGGAAGCCCGATGCGCCAGAGTTGTTTCTGAAA
CATGGCAAAGGTAGCGTTGCCAATGATGTTACAGATGAGATGGTCAGACTAAACTGGCTGACGGAATTTA
TGCCTCTTCCGACCATCAAGCATTTTATCCGTACTCCTGATGATGCATGGTTACTCACCACTGCGATCCC
CGGAAAAACAGCATTCCAGGTATTAGAAGAATATCCTGATTCAGGTGAAAATATTGTTGATGCGCTGGCA
GTGTTCCTGCGCCGGTTGCATTCGATTCCTGTTTGTAATTGTCCTTTTAACAGCGATCGCGTATTTCGTC
TCGCTCAGGCGCAATCACGAATGAATAACGGTTTGGTTGATGCGAGTGATTTTGATGACGAGCGTAATGG
CTGGCCTGTTGAACAAGTCTGGAAAGAAATGCATAAACTTTTGCCATTCTCACCGGATTCAGTCGTCACT
CATGGTGATTTCTCACTTGATAACCTTATTTTTGACGAGGGGAAATTAATAGGTTGTATTGATGTTGGAC
GAGTCGGAATCGCAGACCGATACCAGGATCTTGCCATCCTATGGAACTGCCTCGGTGAGTTTTCTCCTTC
ATTACAGAAACGGCTTTTTCAAAAATATGGTATTGATAATCCTGATATGAATAAATTGCAGTTTCATTTG
ATGCTCGATGAGTTTTTCTAATCAGAATTGGTTAATTGGTTGTAACACTGGCAGAGCATTACGCTGACTT
GACGGGACGGCGCAAGCTCATGACCAAAATCCCTTAACGTGAGTTACGCGTCGTTCCACTGAGCGTCAGA
CCCCGTAGAAAAGATCAAAGGATCTTCTTGAGATCCTTTTTTTCTGCGCGTAATCTGCTGCTTGCAAACA
AAAAAACCACCGCTACCAGCGGTGGTTTGTTTGCCGGATCAAGAGCTACCAACTCTTTTTCCGAAGGTAA
CTGGCTTCAGCAGAGCGCAGATACCAAATACTGTTCTTCTAGTGTAGCCGTAGTTAGGCCACCACTTCAA
GAACTCTGTAGCACCGCCTACATACCTCGCTCTGCTAATCCTGTTACCAGTGGCTGCTGCCAGTGGCGAT
AAGTCGTGTCTTACCGGGTTGGACTCAAGACGATAGTTACCGGATAAGGCGCAGCGGTCGGGCTGAACGG
GGGGTTCGTGCACACAGCCCAGCTTGGAGCGAACGACCTACACCGAACTGAGATACCTACAGCGTGAGCT
ATGAGAAAGCGCCACGCTTCCCGAAGGGAGAAAGGCGGACAGGTATCCGGTAAGCGGCAGGGTCGGAACA
GGAGAGCGCACGAGGGAGCTTCCAGGGGGAAACGCCTGGTATCTTTATAGTCCTGTCGGGTTTCGCCACC
TCTGACTTGAGCGTCGATTTTTGTGATGCTCGTCAGGGGGGCGGAGCCTATGGAAAAACGCCAGCAACGC
GGCCTTTTTACGGTTCCTGGCCTTTTGCTGGCCTTTTGCTCACATGTT
