>Addgene plasmid #132208 | pDONR221_SLC6A7 | depositor partial sequence | sequence record 253816 | Codon-optimized ORF of SLC6A7
ATGAAGAAGCTGCAGGGAGCACACCTGAGGAAGCCTGTGACACCAGACCTGCTGATGACCCCTTCTGATC
AGGGCGACGTGGATCTGGACGTGGATTTTGCCGCCCACAGAGGCAACTGGACAGGCAAGCTGGACTTCCT
GCTGAGCTGCATCGGCTACTGCGTGGGCCTGGGCAACGTGTGGAGGTTCCCATACCGCGCCTATACCAAT
GGCGGCGGCGCCTTTCTGGTGCCCTACTTCCTGATGCTGGCCATCTGCGGCATCCCTCTGTTCTTTCTGG
AGCTGTCTCTGGGACAGTTTAGCTCCCTGGGACCACTGGCCGTGTGGAAGATCAGCCCTCTGTTCAAGGG
AGCAGGAGCAGCAATGCTGCTGATCGTGGGCCTGGTGGCCATCTACTATAACATGATCATCGCCTACGTG
CTGTTTTATCTGTTCGCCAGCCTGACATCCGACCTGCCCTGGGAGCACTGCGGCAACTGGTGGAATACCG
AGCTGTGCCTGGAGCACCGGGTGAGCAAGGATGGCAACGGCGCCCTGCCTCTGAATCTGACCTGCACAGT
GAGCCCATCCGAGGAGTACTGGTCCAGATATGTGCTGCACATCCAGGGAAGCCAGGGAATCGGATCCCCA
GGCGAGATCAGATGGAATCTGTGCCTGTGCCTGCTGCTGGCCTGGGTCATCGTGTTCCTGTGCATCCTGA
AGGGCGTGAAGTCTAGCGGCAAGGTGGTGTACTTTACCGCCACATTCCCCTATCTGATCCTGCTGATGCT
GCTGGTGCGGGGAGTGACACTGCCAGGAGCCTGGAAGGGCATCCAGTTTTACCTGACCCCCCAGTTCCAC
CACCTGCTGTCCTCTAAAGTGTGGATCGAGGCCGCCCTGCAGATCTTTTATAGCCTGGGAGTGGGATTTG
GAGGACTGCTGACATTCGCCTCCTACAACACCTTTCACCAGAATATCTATAGAGACACATTCATCGTGAC
CCTGGGCAATGCCATCACCTCCATCCTGGCCGGCTTTGCCATCTTCTCTGTGCTGGGCTACATGAGCCAG
GAGCTGGGCGTGCCTGTGGATCAGGTGGCAAAGGCAGGACCAGGACTGGCCTTCGTGGTGTATCCCCAGG
CCATGACAATGCTGCCCCTGTCTCCTTTTTGGAGCTTCCTGTTCTTTTTCATGCTGCTGACCCTGGGCCT
GGACTCCCAGTTTGCCTTCCTGGAGACCATCGTGACAGCCGTGACCGATGAGTTTCCATACTATCTGAGG
CCCAAGAAGGCCGTGTTCAGCGGCCTGATCTGCGTGGCCATGTACCTGATGGGCCTGATCCTGACCACAG
ACGGCGGCATGTACTGGCTGGTGCTGCTGGACGATTATTCTGCCAGCTTTGGCCTGATGGTGGTGGTCAT
CACCACATGCCTGGCCGTGACCAGGGTGTACGGCATCCAGCGGTTCTGTAGAGATATCCACATGATGCTG
GGCTTCAAGCCTGGCCTGTATTTTCGCGCATGCTGGCTGTTCCTGTCCCCAGCCACCCTGCTGGCCCTGA
TGGTGTACTCTATCGTGAAGTATCAGCCCTCCGAGTACGGCTCTTATAGGTTTCCACCTTGGGCAGAGCT
GCTGGGAATCCTGATGGGACTGCTGAGCTGTCTGATGATCCCTGCAGGAATGCTGGTGGCCGTGCTGAGG
GAGGAGGGATCCCTGTGGGAGCGGCTGCAGCAGGCCTCTAGACCTGCCATGGACTGGGGCCCAAGCCTGG
AGGAGAACCGCACAGGAATGTACGTGGCCACCCTGGCAGGATCCCAGTCTCCAAAGCCACTGATGGTGCA
CATGAGGAAGTATGGCGGCATCACATCCTTCGAGAATACCGCCATCGAGGTGGATCGCGAGATCGCCGAG
GAGGAGGAGTCTATGATG
